Addgene plasmid #135255: p667-UBC-AAK1-V5-miniTurbo_IDG-K
Purpose: Gateway destination clone of AAK1 (human) tagged with C-terminal V5-miniTurbo for generating protein-proximity networks using proximity-dependent biotinylation proteomics
Depositing lab: Ben Major. Depositing organization: University of North Carolina at Chapel Hill.
Backbone
  Vector backbone: pDest667
  Backbone manufacturer: PEL
  Backbone size w/o insert (bp): 9014
  Vector type: Mammalian Expression, Lentiviral ; Gateway Destination
  Selectable markers: Puromycin
Growth in bacteria
  Bacterial resistance: Ampicillin, 100 μg/mL
  Growth temperature: 30°C
  Growth strain: NEB Stable
  Copy number: Low Copy
Gene/Insert
  Gene/Insert name: AAK1-V5-miniTurbo (alt name: AAK1)
  Species: H. sapiens (human)
  Entrez Gene: AAK1
  Promoter: Ubiquitin
  Tag / fusion protein: V5-miniTurbo (C terminal on insert)
  Cloning method: Gateway Cloning
  Sequencing primers: 5′ GCCCGAAGGAATAGAAGAAGAA; 3′ CATAGCGTAAAAGGAGCAACA
Terms and licenses: Academic/Nonprofit Terms; Industry Terms: Not Available to Industry
Depositor comments: These plasmids were generated as part of the Illuminating the Druggable Genome (IDG) program sponsored by the NIH Common Fund. The goal of this program is to identify, gather, and distribute information and resources for proteins that currently are not well-studied yet belong to commonly drug-targeted protein families: protein kinases, non-olfactory G-protein coupled receptors (GPCRs), and ion channels. The IDG program is designed to develop fundamental research tools for understudied proteins, elucidate their function, and disseminate the IDG-related resources and data to the greater scientific community. These lentiviral gateway destination plasmids were generated, as part of the Kinase-Data and Resource Generating Center (DRGC), using the single fragment or multisite gateway cloning technology. They were used for generating proteomics-based protein-interaction and protein-proximity networks that can be accessed through the kinase-DRGC website https://darkkinome.org/. Each plasmid has either an N- or C-terminal fusion protein (Flag/ V5/V5-miniTurbo/V5-TurboID/miniTurbo-V5/TurboID-V5) tagged understudied kinase driven under either a CMV or Ubiquitin (UBC) promoter. All inserts in the pENTR plasmids used to generate the deposited destination plasmids were end-sequenced and insert size validated prior to multi-site gateway cloning. The combined insert size of the single fragment or three fragment destination plasmids were confirmed by restriction digestion (BsrGI, and EcoRV for pDest667; BsrGI, EcoRV, and BstZ17I for pDest663; and BsrGI for pHAGE) and all plasmids were partially sequenced to ensure in-frame ORFs and fusion tags.
How to cite: p667-UBC-AAK1-V5-miniTurbo_IDG-K was a gift from Ben Major (Addgene plasmid # 135255 ; http://n2t.net/addgene:135255 ; RRID:Addgene_135255)
