[The description below was written by a language model from this plasmid's Addgene catalogue record and pLannotate feature annotations shown in this document.]
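Description:
p667-UBC-AAK1-V5-miniTurbo_IDG-K is an HIV-1-based lentiviral expression clone of about 12 kb, built in the pDest667 backbone by multisite Gateway recombination. It expresses human AAK1 fused at its C terminus to V5-miniTurbo. In bacteria it is maintained through a ColE1/pUC-type origin and selected with ampicillin (AmpR). The catalogue lists it as low copy, although the annotated origin is of the high-copy type. An f1 origin, an SV40 origin and lac/lacZα remnants from the parental backbone are also present. The viral portion has an RSV promoter driving a truncated 5' LTR, followed by the Ψ packaging signal with a gag fragment, the RRE for Rev-dependent export of the genomic RNA, and the cPPT/CTS. It ends in a 3' LTR followed by an SV40 poly(A) signal. The depositor sequence annotates this LTR as a self-inactivating ΔU3 LTR, whereas the repository's sequencing result labels it only as a truncated LTR. The two sequence records otherwise show the same layout and differ by a few nucleotides.

Between the viral elements, attB4, attB1 and attB2 scars mark the junctions of the three recombined fragments: the human ubiquitin C promoter, the AAK1 coding sequence (annotated as a fragment), and the miniTurbo biotin ligase. The V5 epitope named in the catalogue is not annotated separately. A WPRE follows the fusion to enhance transcript expression, and a downstream mouse PGK promoter drives puromycin N-acetyltransferase for selecting transduced mammalian cells. The construct was made within a programme targeting understudied kinases and is used for proximity-dependent biotinylation. The miniTurbo-tagged AAK1 biotinylates neighbouring proteins, which are then identified by proteomics to build protein-proximity networks.
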