Features (pLannotate 1.2.2; 31 found; start..end, strand, type, name):
     27..131     +  promoter       AmpR promoter: bla
    132..992     +  CDS            AmpR: β-lactamase; bla; confers resistance to ampicillin, carbenicillin, and related antibiotics
   1163..1751    +  rep_origin     ori: high-copy-number ColE1/pMB1/pBR322/pUC origin of replication
   1934..2026    +  CDS            lacI (fragment): lac repressor; lacI; The lac repressor binds to the lac operator to inhibit transcription in E. coli. This inhibition can be relieved by adding lactose or isopropyl-β-D-thiogalactopyranoside (IPTG).
   2039..2060    +  protein_bind   CAP binding site: CAP binding activates transcription in the presence of cAMP. E. coli catabolite activator protein
   2075..2105    +  promoter       lac promoter: promoter for the E. coli lac operon
   2109..2131    +  protein_bind   lac operator (fragment): The lac repressor binds to the lac operator to inhibit transcription in E. coli. This inhibition can be relieved by adding lactose or isopropyl-β-D-thiogalactopyranoside (IPTG). lac repressor encoded by lacI
   2174..2192    +  promoter       T3 promoter: promoter for bacteriophage T3 RNA polymerase
   2220..2441    +  promoter       RSV promoter: Rous sarcoma virus enhancer/promoter
   2448..2628    +  LTR            5' LTR (truncated): truncated 5' long terminal repeat (LTR) from HIV-1
   2672..2797    +  misc_feature   HIV-1 Ψ: packaging signal of human immunodeficiency virus type 1
   2781..3144    +  CDS            HIV-1 gag (fragment): gag protein from human immunodeficiency virus 1; gag
   3239..3575    +  ncRNA          RRE: Accession: RF00036 - HIV Rev response element
   3611..4000    +  CDS            env (fragment): ENV_HV1H2 - Experimental evidence at protein level: Swiss-Prot protein existence level 1. [Transmembrane protein gp41]: Acts as a class I viral fusion protein. Under the current model, the protein has at least 3 conformational states: pre-fusion native state, pre-hairpin intermediate state, and post-fusion hairpin state. During fusion of viral and target intracellular membranes, the coiled coil regions (heptad repeats) assume a trimer-of-hairpins structure, positioning the fusion peptide in close proximity to the C-terminal region of the ectodomain. The formation of this structure appears to d
   4018..4134    +  misc_feature   cPPT/CTS: central polypurine tract and central termination sequence of HIV-1
   4166..4186    +  protein_bind   attB4: mutant version of attB; core recombination site for the Gateway® BP reaction BP Clonase™
   4186..5397    +  promoter       UbC promoter: human ubiquitin C promoter
   5403..5422    +  protein_bind   attB1 (fragment): mutant version of attB; recombination site for the Gateway® BP reaction BP Clonase™
   5437..7935    +  CDS            AAK1 (fragment): AAK1_HUMAN - Also known as KIAA1048. Experimental evidence at protein level: Swiss-Prot protein existence level 1. (Microbial infection) By regulating clathrin-mediated endocytosis, AAK1 plays a role in the entry of hepatitis C virus as well as for the lifecycle of other viruses such as Ebola and Dengue. From Homo sapiens (Human).
   8048..8068    -  protein_bind   attB2: mutant version of attB; core recombination site for the Gateway® BP reaction BP Clonase™
   8119..8889    +  CDS            miniTurbo: N-terminally truncated mutant of the E. coli biotin ligase BioID engineered for improved catalytic efficiency (Branon et al., 2018)
   8944..9532    +  misc_feature   WPRE: woodchuck hepatitis virus posttranscriptional regulatory element
   9545..10044   +  promoter       PGK promoter: mouse phosphoglycerate kinase 1 promoter
  10065..10664   +  CDS            PuroR: puromycin N-acetyltransferase; pac from Streptomyces alboniger; confers resistance to puromycin
  10732..10800   +  CDS            nef (fragment): NEF_HV1Z2 - Experimental evidence at protein level: Swiss-Prot protein existence level 1. Extracellular Nef protein targets CD4(+) T-lymphocytes for apoptosis by interacting with CXCR4 surface receptors. From Human immunodeficiency virus type 1 group M subtype D (isolate Z2/CDC-Z34) (HIV-1).
  10802..11035   +  LTR            3' LTR (ΔU3): self-inactivating 3' long terminal repeat (LTR) from HIV-1
  11107..11228   +  polyA_signal   SV40 poly(A) signal: SV40 polyadenylation signal
  11247..11382   +  rep_origin     SV40 ori: SV40 origin of replication
  11415..11433   -  promoter       T7 promoter: promoter for bacteriophage T7 RNA polymerase
  11441..11596   +  CDS            lacZα (fragment): LacZα fragment of β-galactosidase; lacZ fragment
  11604..12059   +  rep_origin     f1 ori (sequence partly withheld): f1 bacteriophage origin of replication; arrow indicates direction of (+) strand synthesis
>Addgene plasmid #135255 | p667-UBC-AAK1-V5-miniTurbo_IDG-K | depositor full sequence | sequence record 260315 | Full Sequence
CAGGTGGCACTTTTCGGGGAAATGTGCGCGGAACCCCTATTTGTTTATTTTTCTAAATACATTCAAATAT
GTATCCGCTCATGAGACAATAACCCTGATAAATGCTTCAATAATATTGAAAAAGGAAGAGTATGAGTATT
CAACATTTCCGTGTCGCCCTTATTCCCTTTTTTGCGGCATTTTGCCTTCCTGTTTTTGCTCACCCAGAAA
CGCTGGTGAAAGTAAAAGATGCTGAAGATCAGTTGGGTGCACGAGTGGGTTACATCGAACTGGATCTCAA
CAGCGGTAAGATCCTTGAGAGTTTTCGCCCCGAAGAACGTTTTCCAATGATGAGCACTTTTAAAGTTCTG
CTATGTGGCGCGGTATTATCCCGTATTGACGCCGGGCAAGAGCAACTCGGTCGCCGCATACACTATTCTC
AGAATGACTTGGTTGAGTACTCACCAGTCACAGAAAAGCATCTTACGGATGGCATGACAGTAAGAGAATT
ATGCAGTGCTGCCATAACCATGAGTGATAACACTGCGGCCAACTTACTTCTGACAACGATCGGAGGACCG
AAGGAGCTAACCGCTTTTTTGCACAACATGGGGGATCATGTAACTCGCCTTGATCGTTGGGAACCGGAGC
TGAATGAAGCCATACCAAACGACGAGCGTGACACCACGATGCCTGTAGCAATGGCAACAACGTTGCGCAA
ACTATTAACTGGCGAACTACTTACTCTAGCTTCCCGGCAACAATTAATAGACTGGATGGAGGCGGATAAA
GTTGCAGGACCACTTCTGCGCTCGGCCCTTCCGGCTGGCTGGTTTATTGCTGATAAATCTGGAGCCGGTG
AGCGTGGGTCTCGCGGTATCATTGCAGCACTGGGGCCAGATGGTAAGCCCTCCCGTATCGTAGTTATCTA
CACGACGGGGAGTCAGGCAACTATGGATGAACGAAATAGACAGATCGCTGAGATAGGTGCCTCACTGATT
AAGCATTGGTAACTGTCAGACCAAGTTTACTCATATATACTTTAGATTGATTTAAAACTTCATTTTTAAT
TTAAAAGGATCTAGGTGAAGATCCTTTTTGATAATCTCATGACCAAAATCCCTTAACGTGAGTTTTCGTT
CCACTGAGCGTCAGACCCCGTAGAAAAGATCAAAGGATCTTCTTGAGATCCTTTTTTTCTGCGCGTAATC
TGCTGCTTGCAAACAAAAAAACCACCGCTACCAGCGGTGGTTTGTTTGCCGGATCAAGAGCTACCAACTC
TTTTTCCGAAGGTAACTGGCTTCAGCAGAGCGCAGATACCAAATACTGTCCTTCTAGTGTAGCCGTAGTT
AGGCCACCACTTCAAGAACTCTGTAGCACCGCCTACATACCTCGCTCTGCTAATCCTGTTACCAGTGGCT
GCTGCCAGTGGCGATAAGTCGTGTCTTACCGGGTTGGACTCAAGACGATAGTTACCGGATAAGGCGCAGC
GGTCGGGCTGAACGGGGGGTTCGTGCACACAGCCCAGCTTGGAGCGAACGACCTACACCGAACTGAGATA
CCTACAGCGTGAGCTATGAGAAAGCGCCACGCTTCCCGAAGGGAGAAAGGCGGACAGGTATCCGGTAAGC
GGCAGGGTCGGAACAGGAGAGCGCACGAGGGAGCTTCCAGGGGGAAACGCCTGGTATCTTTATAGTCCTG
TCGGGTTTCGCCACCTCTGACTTGAGCGTCGATTTTTGTGATGCTCGTCAGGGGGGCGGAGCCTATGGAA
AAACGCCAGCAACGCGGCCTTTTTACGGTTCCTGGCCTTTTGCTGGCCTTTTGCTCACATGTTCTTTCCT
GCGTTATCCCCTGATTCTGTGGATAACCGTATTACCGCCTTTGAGTGAGCTGATACCGCTCGCCGCAGCC
GAACGACCGAGCGCAGCGAGTCAGTGAGCGAGGAAGCGGAAGAGCGCCCAATACGCAAACCGCCTCTCCC
CGCGCGTTGGCCGATTCATTAATGCAGCTGGCACGACAGGTTTCCCGACTGGAAAGCGGGCAGTGAGCGC
AACGCAATTAATGTGAGTTAGCTCACTCATTAGGCACCCCAGGCTTTACACTTTATGCTTCCGGCTCGTA
TGTTGTGTGGAATTGTGAGCGGATAACAATTTCACACAGGAAACAGCTATGACCATGATTACGCCAAGCG
CGCAATTAACCCTCACTAAAGGGAACAAAAGCTGGAGCTGCAAGCTTAATGTAGTCTTATGCAATACTCT
TGTAGTCTTGCAACATGGTAACGATGAGTTAGCAACATGCCTTACAAGGAGAGAAAAAGCACCGTGCATG
CCGATTGGTGGAAGTAAGGTGGTACGATCGTGCCTTATTAGGAAGGCAACAGACGGGTCTGACATGGATT
GGACGAACCACTGAATTGCCGCATTGCAGAGATATTGTATTTAAGTGCCTAGCTCGATACAATAAACGGG
TCTCTCTGGTTAGACCAGATCTGAGCCTGGGAGCTCTCTGGCTAACTAGGGAACCCACTGCTTAAGCCTC
AATAAAGCTTGCCTTGAGTGCTTCAAGTAGTGTGTGCCCGTCTGTTGTGTGACTCTGGTAACTAGAGATC
CCTCAGACCCTTTTAGTCAGTGTGGAAAATCTCTAGCAGTGGCGCCCGAACAGGGACCTGAAAGCGAAAG
GGAAACCAGAGCTCTCTCGACGCAGGACTCGGCTTGCTGAAGCGCGCACGGCAAGAGGCGAGGGGCGGCG
ACTGGTGAGTACGCCAAAAATTTTGACTAGCGGAGGCTAGAAGGAGAGAGATGGGTGCGAGAGCGTCAGT
ATTAAGCGGGGGAGAATTAGATCGCGATGGGAAAAAATTCGGTTAAGGCCAGGGGGAAAGAAAAAATATA
AATTAAAACATATAGTATGGGCAAGCAGGGAGCTAGAACGATTCGCAGTTAATCCTGGCCTGTTAGAAAC
ATCAGAAGGCTGTAGACAAATACTGGGACAGCTACAACCATCCCTTCAGACAGGATCAGAAGAACTTAGA
TCATTATATAATACAGTAGCAACCCTCTATTGTGTGCATCAAAGGATAGAGATAAAAGACACCAAGGAAG
CTTTAGACAAGATAGAGGAAGAGCAAAACAAAAGTAAGACCACCGCACAGCAAGCGGCCGCTGATCTTCA
GACCTGGAGGAGGAGATATGAGGGACAATTGGAGAAGTGAATTATATAAATATAAAGTAGTAAAAATTGA
ACCATTAGGAGTAGCACCCACCAAGGCAAAGAGAAGAGTGGTGCAGAGAGAAAAAAGAGCAGTGGGAATA
GGAGCTTTGTTCCTTGGGTTCTTGGGAGCAGCAGGAAGCACTATGGGCGCAGCCTCAATGACGCTGACGG
TACAGGCCAGACAATTATTGTCTGGTATAGTGCAGCAGCAGAACAATTTGCTGAGGGCTATTGAGGCGCA
ACAGCATCTGTTGCAACTCACAGTCTGGGGCATCAAGCAGCTCCAGGCAAGAATCCTGGCTGTGGAAAGA
TACCTAAAGGATCAACAGCTCCTGGGGATTTGGGGTTGCTCTGGAAAACTCATTTGCACCACTGCTGTGC
CTTGGAATGCTAGTTGGAGTAATAAATCTCTGGAACAGATTGGAATCACACGACCTGGATGGAGTGGGAC
AGAGAAATTAACAATTACACAAGCTTAATACACTCCTTAATTGAAGAATCGCAAAACCAGCAAGAAAAGA
ATGAACAAGAATTATTGGAATTAGATAAATGGGCAAGTTTGTGGAATTGGTTTAACATAACAAATTGGCT
GTGGTATATAAAATTATTCATAATGATAGTAGGAGGCTTGGTAGGTTTAAGAATAGTTTTTGCTGTACTT
TCTATAGTGAATAGAGTTAGGCAGGGATATTCACCATTATCGTTTCAGACCCACCTCCCAACCCCGAGGG
GACCCGACAGGCCCGAAGGAATAGAAGAAGAAGGTGGAGAGAGAGACAGAGACAGATCCATTCGATTAGT
GAACGGATCTCGACGGTATCGGTTAACTTTTAAAAGAAAAGGGGGGATTGGGGGGTACAGTGCAGGGGAA
AGAATAGTAGACATAATAGCAACAGACATACAAACTAAAGAATTACAAAAACAAATTACAAAATTCAAAA
TTTTATCGTCCAGTGTGGTGGAATTCTGCAGATATCAACTTTGTATAGAAAAGTTGGCCTCCGCGCCGGG
TTTTGGCGCCTCCCGCGGGCGCCCCCCTCCTCACGGCGAGCGCTGCCACGTCAGACGAAGGGCGCAGCGA
GCGTCCTGATCCTTCCGCCCGGACGCTCAGGACAGCGGCCCGCTGCTCATAAGACTCGGCCTTAGAACCC
CAGTATCAGCAGAAGGACATTTTAGGACGGGACTTGGGTGACTCTAGGGCACTGGTTTTCTTTCCAGAGA
GCGGAACAGGCGAGGAAAAGTAGTCCCTTCTCGGCGATTCTGCGGAGGGATCTCCGTGGGGCGGTGAACG
CCGATGATTATATAAGGACGCGCCGGGTGTGGCACAGCTAGTTCCGTCGCAGCCGGGATTTGGGTCGCGG
TTCTTGTTTGTGGATCGCTGTGATCGTCACTTGGTGAGTAGCGGGCTGCTGGGCTGGCCGGGGCTTTCGT
GGCCGCCGGGCCGCTCGGTGGGACGGAAGCGTGTGGAGAGACCGCCAAGGGCTGTAGTCTGGGTCCGCGA
GCAAGGTTGCCCTGAACTGGGGGTTGGGGGGAGCGCAGCAAAATGGCGGCTGTTCCCGAGTCTTGAATGG
AAGACGCTTGTGAGGCGGGCTGTGAGGTCGTTGAAACAAGGTGGGGGGCATGGTGGGCGGCAAGAACCCA
AGGTCTTGAGGCCTTCGCTAATGCGGGAAAGCTCTTATTCGGGTGAGATGGGCTGGGGCACCATCTGGGG
ACCCTGACGTGAAGTTTGTCACTGACTGGAGAACTCGGTTTGTCGTCTGTTGCGGGGGCGGCAGTTATGG
CGGTGCCGTTGGGCAGTGCACCCGTACCTTTGGGAGCGCGCGCCCTCGTCGTGTCGTGACGTCACCCGTT
CTGTTGGCTTATAATGCAGGGTGGGGCCACCTGCCGGTAGGTGTGCGGTAGGCTTTTCTCCGTCGCAGGA
CGCAGGGTTCGGGCCTAGGGTAGGCTCTCCTGAATCGACAGGCGCCGGACCTCTGGTGAGGGGAGGGATA
AGTGAGGCGTCAGTTTCTTTGGTCGGTTTTATGTACCTATCTTCTTAAGTAGCTGAAGCTCCGGTTTTGA
ACTATGCGCTCGGGGTTGGCGAGTGTGTTTTGTGAAGTTTTTTAGGCACCTTTTGAAATGTAATCATTTG
GGTCAATATGTAATTTTCAGTGTTAGACTAGTAAATTGTCCGCTAAATTCTGGCCGTTTTTGGCTTTTTT
GTTAGACGCAACTTTGTACAAAAAAGCAGGCTCCGAATTCGCCCTTATGAAGAAGTTTTTCGACTCCCGG
CGAGAGCAGGGCGGCTCTGGCCTGGGCTCCGGCTCCAGCGGAGGAGGGGGCAGCACCTCGGGCCTGGGCA
GTGGCTACATCGGAAGAGTCTTCGGCATCGGGCGACAGCAGGTCACAGTGGACGAGGTGTTGGCGGAAGG
TGGATTTGCTATTGTATTTCTGGTGAGGACAAGCAATGGGATGAAATGTGCCTTGAAACGCATGTTTGTC
AACAATGAGCATGATCTCCAGGTGTGCAAGAGAGAAATCCAGATAATGAGGGATCTTTCAGGGCACAAGA
ATATTGTGGGTTACATTGATTCTAGTATCAACAACGTGAGTAGCGGTGATGTATGGGAAGTGCTCATTCT
GATGGACTTTTGTAGAGGTGGCCAGGTGGTAAACCTGATGAACCAGCGCCTGCAAACAGGCTTTACAGAG
AATGAAGTGCTCCAGATATTTTGTGATACCTGTGAAGCTGTTGCCCGCCTGCATCAGTGCAAAACTCCTA
TTATCCACCGGGACCTGAAGGTTGAAAACATCCTCTTGCATGACCGAGGCCACTATGTCCTGTGTGACTT
TGGAAGCGCCACCAACAAATTCCAGAATCCACAAACTGAGGGAGTCAATGCAGTAGAAGATGAGATTAAG
AAATACACAACGCTGTCCTATCGAGCACCAGAAATGGTCAACCTGTACAGTGGCAAAATCATCACTACGA
AGGCAGACATTTGGGCTCTTGGATGTTTGTTGTATAAATTATGCTACTTCACTTTGCCATTTGGGGAAAG
TCAGGTGGCAATTTGTGATGGAAACTTCACAATTCCTGATAATTCTCGATATTCTCAAGACATGCACTGC
CTAATTAGGTATATGTTGGAACCAGACCCTGACAAAAGGCCGGATATTTACCAGGTGTCCTACTTCTCAT
TTAAGCTACTCAAGAAAGAGTGCCCAATTCCAAATGTACAGAACTCTCCCATTCCTGCAAAGCTTCCTGA
ACCAGTGAAAGCCAGTGAGGCAGCTGCAAAAAAGACCCAGCCAAAGGCCAGACTGACAGATCCCATTCCC
ACCACAGAGACTTCAATTGCACCCCGCCAGAGGCCTAAAGCTGGGCAGACTCAGCCGAACCCAGGAATCC
TTCCCATCCAGCCAGCGCTGACACCCCGGAAGAGGGCCACTGTTCAGCCCCCACCTCAGGCTGCAGGATC
CAGCAATCAGCCTGGCCTTTTAGCCAGTGTTCCCCAACCAAAACCCCAAGCCCCACCCAGCCAGCCTCTG
CCGCAAACTCAGGCCAAGCAGCCACAGGCTCCTCCCACTCCACAGCAGACGCCTTCTACTCAGGCCCAGG
GTCTGCCCGCTCAGGCCCAGGCCACACCCCAGCACCAGCAGCAACTCTTCCTCAAGCAGCAACAGCAGCA
GCAACAGCCACCGCCAGCACAGCAGCAGCCGGCAGGCACGTTTTACCAGCAGCAGCAGGCCCAGACTCAG
CAGTTTCAGGCAGTACATCCAGCAACCCAGAAACCAGCAATTGCTCAGTTCCCTGTGGTGTCCCAAGGAG
GCTCTCAACAGCAGCTAATGCAGAATTTCTACCAGCAGCAGCAGCAGCAGCAACAACAACAGCAACAGCA
ACAGCTGGCCACAGCCCTGCATCAACAACAGCTGATGACTCAGCAGGCTGCCTTGCAGCAAAAGCCCACT
ATGGCAGCAGGACAGCAGCCCCAGCCACAGCCAGCTGCAGCCCCACAGCCAGCCCCTGCCCAGGAGCCAG
CGATTCAAGCCCCAGTAAGACAACAGCCAAAGGTTCAGACAACCCCACCTCCTGCCGTCCAGGGGCAGAA
AGTTGGATCTCTCACTCCACCCTCATCCCCCAAAACCCAACGTGCTGGGCACAGGCGTATTCTCAGTGAC
GTAACCCACAGTGCAGTCTTTGGGGTCCCTGCCAGCAAATCAACCCAGCTGCTCCAGGCAGCTGCAGCTG
AGGCCAGTCTCAATAAGTCCAAGTCTGCAACCACCACTCCATCAGGCTCTCCTCGGACCTCTCAACAAAA
CGTTTATAATCCTTCAGAAGGGTCTACGTGGAATCCCTTTGATGACGATAATTTCTCCAAACTCACAGCT
GAAGAACTGCTAAACAAGGACTTTGCCAAGCTTGGGGAAGGCAAACATCCCGAGAAGCTTGGAGGCTCAG
CTGAGAGTTTGATCCCAGGCTTTCAATCAACCCAAGGTGATGCTTTTGCTACGACCTCATTTTCTGCTGG
AACTGCTGAAAAAAGGAAGGGTGGGCAGACTGTGGACTCTGGCCTCCCGCTTCTAAGCGTGTCTGATCCT
TTCATTCCTCTTCAAGTACCTGATGCACCAGAAAAACTAATTGAGGGACTCAAGTCTCCTGACACTTCTC
TTCTGCTCCCTGACCTCTTGCCTATGACAGATCCTTTTGGTAGCACTTCTGATGCTGTAATTGGTAAAGT
CATCATCTCTGTTTCTTCAGTCATGCATGATATGTGTGCCTGTTTCAAGAATGACAAGTACCTAGTTAAC
CAATCCCTGGGGAATAGCCCTGCCACCCCAGAAGCCAAGGCTATTGAATTCAAGGGCGAATTCGACCCAG
CTTTCTTGTACAAAGTGGGCGGCAAGCCCATCCCCAACCCCCTGCTGGGCCTGGACAGCACCGCTAGCAT
CCCGCTGCTGAACGCTAAACAGATTCTGGGACAGCTGGACGGCGGGAGCGTGGCAGTCCTGCCTGTGGTC
GACTCCACCAATCAGTACCTGCTGGATCGAATCGGCGAGCTGAAGAGTGGGGATGCTTGCATTGCAGAAT
ATCAGCAGGCAGGGAGAGGAAGCAGAGGGAGGAAATGGTTCTCTCCTTTTGGAGCTAACCTGTACCTGAG
TATGTTTTGGCGCCTGAAGCGGGGACCAGCAGCAATCGGCCTGGGCCCGGTCATCGGAATTGTCATGGCA
GAAGCGCTGCGAAAGCTGGGAGCAGACAAGGTGCGAGTCAAATGGCCCAATGACCTGTATCTGCAGGATA
GAAAGCTGGCAGGCATCCTGGTGGAGCTGGCCGGAATAACAGGCGATGCTGCACAGATCGTCATTGGCGC
CGGGATTAACGTGGCTATGAGGCGCGTGGAGGAAAGCGTGGTCAATCAGGGCTGGATCACACTGCAGGAA
GCAGGGATTAACCTGGACAGGAATACTCTGGCCGCTATGCTGATCCGAGAGCTGCGGGCAGCCCTGGAAC
TGTTCGAGCAGGAAGGCCTGGCTCCATATCTGTCACGGTGGGAGAAGCTGGATAACTTCATCAATAGACC
CGTGAAGCTGATCATTGGGGACAAAGAGATTTTCGGGATTAGCCGGGGGATTGATAAACAGGGAGCCCTG
CTGCTGGAACAGGACGGAGTTATCAAACCCTGGATGGGCGGAGAAATCAGTCTGCGGTCTGCCGAAAAGT
AAGCCAACTTTATTATACATAGTTGATATCCAGCACAGTGGCGGCCGCTCGACAATCAACCTCTGGATTA
CAAAATTTGTGAAAGATTGACTGGTATTCTTAACTATGTTGCTCCTTTTACGCTATGTGGATACGCTGCT
TTAATGCCTTTGTATCATGCTATTGCTTCCCGTATGGCTTTCATTTTCTCCTCCTTGTATAAATCCTGGT
TGCTGTCTCTTTATGAGGAGTTGTGGCCCGTTGTCAGGCAACGTGGCGTGGTGTGCACTGTGTTTGCTGA
CGCAACCCCCACTGGTTGGGGCATTGCCACCACCTGTCAGCTCCTTTCCGGGACTTTCGCTTTCCCCCTC
CCTATTGCCACGGCGGAACTCATCGCCGCCTGCCTTGCCCGCTGCTGGACAGGGGCTCGGCTGTTGGGCA
CTGACAATTCCGTGGTGTTGTCGGGGAAGCTGACGTCCTTTCCATGGCTGCTCGCCTGTGTTGCCACCTG
GATTCTGCGCGGGACGTCCTTCTGCTACGTCCCTTCGGCCCTCAATCCAGCGGACCTTCCTTCCCGCGGC
CTGCTGCCGGCTCTGCGGCCTCTTCCGCGTCTTCGCCTTCGCCCTCAGACGAGTCGGATCTCCCTTTGGG
CCGCCTCCCCGCCTGGAATTCACCGGGTAGGGGAGGCGCTTTTCCCAAGGCAGTCTGGAGCATGCGCTTT
AGCAGCCCCGCTGGGCACTTGGCGCTACACAAGTGGCCTCTGGCCTCGCACACATTCCACATCCACCGGT
AGGCGCCAACCGGCTCCGTTCTTTGGTGGCCCCTTCGCGCCACCTTCTACTCCTCCCCTAGTCAGGAAGT
TCCCCCCCGCCCCGCAGCTCGCGTCGTGCAGGACGTGACAAATGGAAGTAGCACGTCTCACTAGTCTCGT
GCAGATGGACAGCACCGCTGAGCAATGGAAGCGGGTAGGCCTTTGGGGCAGCGGCCAATAGCAGCTTTGC
TCCTTCGCTTTCTGGGCTCAGAGGCTGGGAAGGGGTGGGTCCGGGGGCGGGCTCAGGGGCGGGCTCAGGG
GCGGGGCGGGCGCCCGAAGGTCCTCCGGAGGCCCGGCATTCTGCACGCTTCAAAAGCGCACGTCTGCCGC
GCTGTTCTCCTCTTCCTCATCTCCGGGCCTTTCGACCTGCAGCCCAAGCTTACCATGACCGAGTACAAGC
CCACGGTGCGCCTCGCCACCCGCGACGACGTCCCCAGGGCCGTACGCACCCTCGCCGCCGCGTTCGCCGA
CTACCCCGCCACGCGCCACACCGTCGATCCGGACCGCCACATCGAGCGGGTCACCGAGCTGCAAGAACTC
TTCCTCACGCGCGTCGGGCTCGACATCGGCAAGGTGTGGGTCGCGGACGACGGCGCCGCGGTGGCGGTCT
GGACCACGCCGGAGAGCGTCGAAGCGGGGGCGGTGTTCGCCGAGATCGGCCCGCGCATGGCCGAGTTGAG
CGGTTCCCGGCTGGCCGCGCAGCAACAGATGGAAGGCCTCCTGGCGCCGCACCGGCCCAAGGAGCCCGCG
TGGTTCCTGGCCACCGTCGGCGTCTCGCCCGACCACCAGGGCAAGGGTCTGGGCAGCGCCGTCGTGCTCC
CCGGAGTGGAGGCGGCCGAGCGCGCCGGGGTGCCCGCCTTCCTGGAGACCTCCGCGCCCCGCAACCTCCC
CTTCTACGAGCGGCTCGGCTTCACCGTCACCGCCGACGTCGAGGTGCCCGAAGGACCGCGCACCTGGTGC
ATGACCCGCAAGCCCGGTGCCTGACGCCCGCCCCACGACCCGCAGCGCCCGACCGAAAGGAGCGCACGAC
CCCATGCATCTCGAGGGCCCGGTACCTTTAAGACCAATGACTTACAAGGCAGCTGTAGATCTTAGCCACT
TTTTAAAAGAAAAGGGGGGACTGGAAGGGCTAGCTCACTCCCAACGAAGACAAGATCTGCTTTTTGCTTG
TACTGGGTCTCTCTGGTTAGACCAGATCTGAGCCTGGGAGCTCTCTGGCTGCCTAGGGAACCCACTGCTT
AAGCCTCAATAAAGCTTGCCTTGAGTGCTTCAAGTAGTGTGTGCCCGTCTGTTGTGTGACTCTGGTAACT
AGAGATCCCTCAGACCCTTTTAGTCAGTGTGGAAAATCTCTAGCAGTAGTAGTTCATGTCATCTTATTAT
TCAGTATTTATAACTTGCAAAGAAATGAATATCAGAGAGTGAGAGGAACTTGTTTATTGCAGCTTATAAT
GGTTACAAATAAAGCAATAGCATCACAAATTTCACAAATAAAGCATTTTTTTCACTGCATTCTAGTTGTG
GTTTGTCCAAACTCATCAATGTATCTTATCATGTCTGGCTCTAGCTATCCCGCCCCTAACTCCGCCCAGT
TCCGCCCATTCTCCGCCCCATGGCTGACTAATTTTTTTTATTTATGCAGAGGCCGAGGCCGCCTCGGCCT
CTGAGCTATTCCAGAAGTAGTGAGGAGGCTTTTTTGGAGGCCTAGGCTTTTGCGTCGAGACGTACCCAAT
TCGCCCTATAGTGAGTCGTATTACGCGCGCTCACTGGCCGTCGTTTTACAACGTCGTGACTGGGAAAACC
CTGGCGTTACCCAACTTAATCGCCTTGCAGCACATCCCCCTTTCGCCAGCTGGCGTAATAGCGAAGAGGC
CCGCACCGATCGCCCTTCCCAACAGTTGCGCAGCCTGAATGGCGAATGGCGCG
[124 nt withheld, positions 11604-11727]
C
[91 nt withheld, positions 11729-11819]
A
[49 nt withheld, positions 11821-11869]
CCTTTGACGTTGGAGTCCACGTTCTTT
[37 nt withheld, positions 11897-11933]
ACCCTATCTCGGTCTATTCTTTTGATTTATAAGGGATTTTGCCGATTTCGGCCTATTGGTTAAAAAATGA
GCTGATTTAACAAAAATTTAACGCGAATTTTAACAAAATATTAACGTTTACAATTTCC
