Features (pLannotate 1.2.2; 31 found; start..end, strand, type, name):
      1..22      +  protein_bind   CAP binding site: CAP binding activates transcription in the presence of cAMP. E. coli catabolite activator protein
     37..67      +  promoter       lac promoter: promoter for the E. coli lac operon
     71..93      +  protein_bind   lac operator (fragment): The lac repressor binds to the lac operator to inhibit transcription in E. coli. This inhibition can be relieved by adding lactose or isopropyl-β-D-thiogalactopyranoside (IPTG). lac repressor encoded by lacI
    136..154     +  promoter       T3 promoter: promoter for bacteriophage T3 RNA polymerase
    182..408     +  promoter       RSV promoter: Rous sarcoma virus enhancer/promoter
    409..589     +  LTR            5' LTR (truncated): truncated 5' long terminal repeat (LTR) from HIV-1
    636..761     +  misc_feature   HIV-1 Ψ: packaging signal of human immunodeficiency virus type 1
    745..1108    +  CDS            HIV-1 gag (fragment): gag protein from human immunodeficiency virus 1; gag
   1254..1487    +  misc_feature   RRE: The Rev response element (RRE) of HIV-1 allows for Rev-dependent mRNA export from the nucleus to the cytoplasm.
   1864..1964    +  CDS            Rev (fragment): human immunodeficiency virus 1 (HIV-1) Rev protein; rev; enhances nuclear export of unspliced and incompletely spliced viral mRNAs
   1983..2099    +  misc_feature   cPPT/CTS: central polypurine tract and central termination sequence of HIV-1
   2131..2151    +  protein_bind   attB4: mutant version of attB; core recombination site for the Gateway® BP reaction BP Clonase™
   2151..3362    +  promoter       UbC promoter: human ubiquitin C promoter
   3368..3387    +  protein_bind   attB1 (fragment): mutant version of attB; recombination site for the Gateway® BP reaction BP Clonase™
   3402..5900    +  CDS            AAK1 (fragment): AAK1_HUMAN - Also known as KIAA1048. Experimental evidence at protein level: Swiss-Prot protein existence level 1. (Microbial infection) By regulating clathrin-mediated endocytosis, AAK1 plays a role in the entry of hepatitis C virus as well as for the lifecycle of other viruses such as Ebola and Dengue. From Homo sapiens (Human).
   6013..6033    -  protein_bind   attB2: mutant version of attB; core recombination site for the Gateway® BP reaction BP Clonase™
   6084..6854    +  CDS            miniTurbo: N-terminally truncated mutant of the E. coli biotin ligase BioID engineered for improved catalytic efficiency (Branon et al., 2018)
   6909..7497    +  misc_feature   WPRE: woodchuck hepatitis virus posttranscriptional regulatory element
   7511..8010    +  promoter       PGK promoter: mouse phosphoglycerate kinase 1 promoter
   8031..8630    +  CDS            PuroR: puromycin N-acetyltransferase; pac from Streptomyces alboniger; confers resistance to puromycin
   8698..8835    +  CDS            nef (fragment): NEF_HV1LA - Experimental evidence at protein level: Swiss-Prot protein existence level 1. Extracellular Nef protein targets CD4(+) T-lymphocytes for apoptosis by interacting with CXCR4 surface receptors. From Human immunodeficiency virus type 1 group M subtype B (isolate Lai) (HIV-1).
   8821..9001    +  LTR            5' LTR (truncated): truncated 5' long terminal repeat (LTR) from HIV-1
   9073..9194    +  polyA_signal   SV40 poly(A) signal: SV40 polyadenylation signal
   9234..9369    +  rep_origin     SV40 ori: SV40 origin of replication
   9390..9408    -  promoter       T7 promoter: promoter for bacteriophage T7 RNA polymerase
   9416..9571    +  CDS            lacZα (fragment): LacZα fragment of β-galactosidase; lacZ fragment
   9576..10004   +  rep_origin     f1 ori (sequence partly withheld): f1 bacteriophage origin of replication; arrow indicates direction of (+) strand synthesis
  10057..10161   +  promoter       AmpR promoter: bla
  10162..11022   +  CDS            AmpR: β-lactamase; bla; confers resistance to ampicillin, carbenicillin, and related antibiotics
  11193..11781   +  rep_origin     ori: high-copy-number ColE1/pMB1/pBR322/pUC origin of replication
  11964..12056   +  CDS            lacI (fragment): lac repressor; lacI; The lac repressor binds to the lac operator to inhibit transcription in E. coli. This inhibition can be relieved by adding lactose or isopropyl-β-D-thiogalactopyranoside (IPTG).
>Addgene plasmid #135255 | p667-UBC-AAK1-V5-miniTurbo_IDG-K | addgene full sequence | sequence record 267913 | Addgene NGS Result
TAATGTGAGTTAGCTCACTCATTAGGCACCCCAGGCTTTACACTTTATGCTTCCGGCTCGTATGTTGTGT
GGAATTGTGAGCGGATAACAATTTCACACAGGAAACAGCTATGACCATGATTACGCCAAGCGCGCAATTA
ACCCTCACTAAAGGGAACAAAAGCTGGAGCTGCAAGCTTAATGTAGTCTTATGCAATACTCTTGTAGTCT
TGCAACATGGTAACGATGAGTTAGCAACATGCCTTACAAGGAGAGAAAAAGCACCGTGCATGCCGATTGG
TGGAAGTAAGGTGGTACGATCGTGCCTTATTAGGAAGGCAACAGACGGGTCTGACATGGATTGGACGAAC
CACTGAATTGCCGCATTGCAGAGATATTGTATTTAAGTGCCTAGCTCGATACATAAACGGGTCTCTCTGG
TTAGACCAGATCTGAGCCTGGGAGCTCTCTGGCTAACTAGGGAACCCACTGCTTAAGCCTCAATAAAGCT
TGCCTTGAGTGCTTCAAGTAGTGTGTGCCCGTCTGTTGTGTGACTCTGGTAACTAGAGATCCCTCAGACC
CTTTTAGTCAGTGTGGAAAATCTCTAGCAGTGGCGCCCGAACAGGGACTTGAAAGCGAAAGGGAAACCAG
AGGAGCTCTCTCGACGCAGGACTCGGCTTGCTGAAGCGCGCACGGCAAGAGGCGAGGGGCGGCGACTGGT
GAGTACGCCAAAAATTTTGACTAGCGGAGGCTAGAAGGAGAGAGATGGGTGCGAGAGCGTCAGTATTAAG
CGGGGGAGAATTAGATCGCGATGGGAAAAAATTCGGTTAAGGCCAGGGGGAAAGAAAAAATATAAATTAA
AACATATAGTATGGGCAAGCAGGGAGCTAGAACGATTCGCAGTTAATCCTGGCCTGTTAGAAACATCAGA
AGGCTGTAGACAAATACTGGGACAGCTACAACCATCCCTTCAGACAGGATCAGAAGAACTTAGATCATTA
TATAATACAGTAGCAACCCTCTATTGTGTGCATCAAAGGATAGAGATAAAAGACACCAAGGAAGCTTTAG
ACAAGATAGAGGAAGAGCAAAACAAAAGTAAGACCACCGCACAGCAAGCGGCCGCTGATCTTCAGACCTG
GAGGAGGAGATATGAGGGACAATTGGAGAAGTGAATTATATAAATATAAAGTAGTAAAAATTGAACCATT
AGGAGTAGCACCCACCAAGGCAAAGAGAAGAGTGGTGCAGAGAGAAAAAAGAGCAGTGGGAATAGGAGCT
TTGTTCCTTGGGTTCTTGGGAGCAGCAGGAAGCACTATGGGCGCAGCGTCAATGACGCTGACGGTACAGG
CCAGACAATTATTGTCTGGTATAGTGCAGCAGCAGAACAATTTGCTGAGGGCTATTGAGGCGCAACAGCA
TCTGTTGCAACTCACAGTCTGGGGCATCAAGCAGCTCCAGGCAAGAATCCTGGCTGTGGAAAGATACCTA
AAGGATCAACAGCTCCTGGGGATTTGGGGTTGCTCTGGAAAACTCATTTGCACCACTGCTGTGCCTTGGA
ATGCTAGTTGGAGTAATAAATCTCTGGAACAGATTTGGAATCACACGACCTGGATGGAGTGGGACAGAGA
AATTAACAATTACACAAGCTTAATACACTCCTTAATTGAAGAATCGCAAAACCAGCAAGAAAAGAATGAA
CAAGAATTATTGGAATTAGATAAATGGGCAAGTTTGTGGAATTGGTTTAACATAACAAATTGGCTGTGGT
ATATAAAATTATTCATAATGATAGTAGGAGGCTTGGTAGGTTTAAGAATAGTTTTTGCTGTACTTTCTAT
AGTGAATAGAGTTAGGCAGGGATATTCACCATTATCGTTTCAGACCCACCTCCCAACCCCGAGGGGACCC
GACAGGCCCGAAGGAATAGAAGAAGAAGGTGGAGAGAGAGACAGAGACAGATCCATTCGATTAGTGAACG
GATCTCGACGGTATCGGTTAACTTTTAAAAGAAAAGGGGGGATTGGGGGGTACAGTGCAGGGGAAAGAAT
AGTAGACATAATAGCAACAGACATACAAACTAAAGAATTACAAAAACAAATTACAAAATTCAAAATTTTA
TCGTCCAGTGTGGTGGAATTCTGCAGATATCAACTTTGTATAGAAAAGTTGGCCTCCGCGCCGGGTTTTG
GCGCCTCCCGCGGGCGCCCCCCTCCTCACGGCGAGCGCTGCCACGTCAGACGAAGGGCGCAGCGAGCGTC
CTGATCCTTCCGCCCGGACGCTCAGGACAGCGGCCCGCTGCTCATAAGACTCGGCCTTAGAACCCCAGTA
TCAGCAGAAGGACATTTTAGGACGGGACTTGGGTGACTCTAGGGCACTGGTTTTCTTTCCAGAGAGCGGA
ACAGGCGAGGAAAAGTAGTCCCTTCTCGGCGATTCTGCGGAGGGATCTCCGTGGGGCGGTGAACGCCGAT
GATTATATAAGGACGCGCCGGGTGTGGCACAGCTAGTTCCGTCGCAGCCGGGATTTGGGTCGCGGTTCTT
GTTTGTGGATCGCTGTGATCGTCACTTGGTGAGTAGCGGGCTGCTGGGCTGGCCGGGGCTTTCGTGGCCG
CCGGGCCGCTCGGTGGGACGGAAGCGTGTGGAGAGACCGCCAAGGGCTGTAGTCTGGGTCCGCGAGCAAG
GTTGCCCTGAACTGGGGGTTGGGGGGAGCGCAGCAAAATGGCGGCTGTTCCCGAGTCTTGAATGGAAGAC
GCTTGTGAGGCGGGCTGTGAGGTCGTTGAAACAAGGTGGGGGGCATGGTGGGCGGCAAGAACCCAAGGTC
TTGAGGCCTTCGCTAATGCGGGAAAGCTCTTATTCGGGTGAGATGGGCTGGGGCACCATCTGGGGACCCT
GACGTGAAGTTTGTCACTGACTGGAGAACTCGGTTTGTCGTCTGTTGCGGGGGCGGCAGTTATGGCGGTG
CCGTTGGGCAGTGCACCCGTACCTTTGGGAGCGCGCGCCCTCGTCGTGTCGTGACGTCACCCGTTCTGTT
GGCTTATAATGCAGGGTGGGGCCACCTGCCGGTAGGTGTGCGGTAGGCTTTTCTCCGTCGCAGGACGCAG
GGTTCGGGCCTAGGGTAGGCTCTCCTGAATCGACAGGCGCCGGACCTCTGGTGAGGGGAGGGATAAGTGA
GGCGTCAGTTTCTTTGGTCGGTTTTATGTACCTATCTTCTTAAGTAGCTGAAGCTCCGGTTTTGAACTAT
GCGCTCGGGGTTGGCGAGTGTGTTTTGTGAAGTTTTTTAGGCACCTTTTGAAATGTAATCATTTGGGTCA
ATATGTAATTTTCAGTGTTAGACTAGTAAATTGTCCGCTAAATTCTGGCCGTTTTTGGCTTTTTTGTTAG
ACGCAACTTTGTACAAAAAAGCAGGCTCCGAATTCGCCCTTATGAAGAAGTTTTTCGACTCCCGGCGAGA
GCAGGGCGGCTCTGGCCTGGGCTCCGGCTCCAGCGGAGGAGGGGGCAGCACCTCGGGCCTGGGCAGTGGC
TACATCGGAAGAGTCTTCGGCATCGGGCGACAGCAGGTCACAGTGGACGAGGTGTTGGCGGAAGGTGGAT
TTGCTATTGTATTTCTGGTGAGGACAAGCAATGGGATGAAATGTGCCTTGAAACGCATGTTTGTCAACAA
TGAGCATGATCTCCAGGTGTGCAAGAGAGAAATCCAGATAATGAGGGATCTTTCAGGGCACAAGAATATT
GTGGGTTACATTGATTCTAGTATCAACAACGTGAGTAGCGGTGATGTATGGGAAGTGCTCATTCTGATGG
ACTTTTGTAGAGGTGGCCAGGTGGTAAACCTGATGAACCAGCGCCTGCAAACAGGCTTTACAGAGAATGA
AGTGCTCCAGATATTTTGTGATACCTGTGAAGCTGTTGCCCGCCTGCATCAGTGCAAAACTCCTATTATC
CACCGGGACCTGAAGGTTGAAAACATCCTCTTGCATGACCGAGGCCACTATGTCCTGTGTGACTTTGGAA
GCGCCACCAACAAATTCCAGAATCCACAAACTGAGGGAGTCAATGCAGTAGAAGATGAGATTAAGAAATA
CACAACGCTGTCCTATCGAGCACCAGAAATGGTCAACCTGTACAGTGGCAAAATCATCACTACGAAGGCA
GACATTTGGGCTCTTGGATGTTTGTTGTATAAATTATGCTACTTCACTTTGCCATTTGGGGAAAGTCAGG
TGGCAATTTGTGATGGAAACTTCACAATTCCTGATAATTCTCGATATTCTCAAGACATGCACTGCCTAAT
TAGGTATATGTTGGAACCAGACCCTGACAAAAGGCCGGATATTTACCAGGTGTCCTACTTCTCATTTAAG
CTACTCAAGAAAGAGTGCCCAATTCCAAATGTACAGAACTCTCCCATTCCTGCAAAGCTTCCTGAACCAG
TGAAAGCCAGTGAGGCAGCTGCAAAAAAGACCCAGCCAAAGGCCAGACTGACAGATCCCATTCCCACCAC
AGAGACTTCAATTGCACCCCGCCAGAGGCCTAAAGCTGGGCAGACTCAGCCGAACCCAGGAATCCTTCCC
ATCCAGCCAGCGCTGACACCCCGGAAGAGGGCCACTGTTCAGCCCCCACCTCAGGCTGCAGGATCCAGCA
ATCAGCCTGGCCTTTTAGCCAGTGTTCCCCAACCAAAACCCCAAGCCCCACCCAGCCAGCCTCTGCCGCA
AACTCAGGCCAAGCAGCCACAGGCTCCTCCCACTCCACAGCAGACGCCTTCTACTCAGGCCCAGGGTCTG
CCCGCTCAGGCCCAGGCCACACCCCAGCACCAGCAGCAACTCTTCCTCAAGCAGCAACAGCAGCAGCAAC
AGCCACCGCCAGCACAGCAGCAGCCGGCAGGCACGTTTTACCAGCAGCAGCAGGCCCAGACTCAGCAGTT
TCAGGCAGTACATCCAGCAACCCAGCAACCAGCAATTGCTCAGTTCCCTGTGGTGTCCCAAGGAGGCTCT
CAACAGCAGCTAATGCAGAATTTCTACCAGCAGCAGCAGCAGCAGCAACAACAACAGCAACAGCAACAGC
TGGCCACAGCCCTGCATCAACAACAGCTGATGACTCAGCAGGCTGCCTTGCAGCAAAAGCCCACTATGGC
AGCAGGACAGCAGCCCCAGCCACAGCCAGCTGCAGCCCCACAGCCAGCCCCTGCCCAGGAGCCAGCGATT
CAAGCCCCAGTAAGACAACAGCCAAAGGTTCAGACAACCCCACCTCCTGCCGTCCAGGGGCAGAAAGTTG
GATCTCTCACTCCACCCTCATCCCCCAAAACCCAACGTGCTGGGCACAGGCGTATTCTCAGTGACGTAAC
CCACAGTGCAGTCTTTGGGGTCCCTGCCAGCAAATCAACCCAGCTGCTCCAGGCAGCTGCAGCTGAGGCC
AGTCTCAATAGGTCCAAGTCTGCAACCACTACTCCATCAGGCTCTCCTCGGACCTCTCAACAAAACGTTT
ATAATCCTTCAGAAGGGTCTACGTGGAATCCCTTTGATGACGATAATTTCTCCAAACTCACAGCTGAAGA
ACTGCTAAACAAGGACTTTGCCAAGCTTGGGGAAGGCAAACATCCCGAGAAGCTTGGAGGCTCAGCTGAG
AGTTTGATCCCAGGCTTTCAATCAACCCAAGGTGATGCTTTTGCTACGACCTCATTTTCTGCTGGAACTG
CTGAAAAAAGGAAGGGTGGGCAGACTGTGGACTCTGGCCTCCCGCTTCTAAGCGTGTCTGATCCTTTCAT
TCCTCTTCAAGTACCTGATGCACCAGAAAAACTAATTGAGGGACTCAAGTCTCCTGACACTTCTCTTCTG
CTCCCTGACCTCTTGCCTATGACAGATCCTTTTGGTAGCACTTCTGATGCTGTAATTGGTAAAGTCATCA
TCTCTGTTTCTTCAGTCATGCATGATATGTGTGCCTGTTTCAAGAATGACAAGTACCTAGTTAACCAATC
CCTGGGGAATAGCCCTGCCACCCCAGAAGCCAAGGCTATTGAATTCAAGGGCGAATTCGACCCAGCTTTC
TTGTACAAAGTGGGCGGCAAGCCCATCCCCAACCCCCTGCTGGGCCTGGACAGCACCGCTAGCATCCCGC
TGCTGAACGCTAAACAGATTCTGGGACAGCTGGACGGCGGGAGCGTGGCAGTCCTGCCTGTGGTCGACTC
CACCAATCAGTACCTGCTGGATCGAATCGGCGAGCTGAAGAGTGGGGATGCTTGCATTGCAGAATATCAG
CAGGCAGGGAGAGGAAGCAGAGGGAGGAAATGGTTCTCTCCTTTTGGAGCTAACCTGTACCTGAGTATGT
TTTGGCGCCTGAAGCGGGGACCAGCAGCAATCGGCCTGGGCCCGGTCATCGGAATTGTCATGGCAGAAGC
GCTGCGAAAGCTGGGAGCAGACAAGGTGCGAGTCAAATGGCCCAATGACCTGTATCTGCAGGATAGAAAG
CTGGCAGGCATCCTGGTGGAGCTGGCCGGAATAACAGGCGATGCTGCACAGATCGTCATTGGCGCCGGGA
TTAACGTGGCTATGAGGCGCGTGGAGGAAAGCGTGGTCAATCAGGGCTGGATCACACTGCAGGAAGCAGG
GATTAACCTGGACAGGAATACTCTGGCCGCTATGCTGATCCGAGAGCTGCGGGCAGCCCTGGAACTGTTC
GAGCAGGAAGGCCTGGCTCCATATCTGTCACGGTGGGAGAAGCTGGATAACTTCATCAATAGACCCGTGA
AGCTGATCATTGGGGACAAAGAGATTTTCGGGATTAGCCGGGGGATTGATAAACAGGGAGCCCTGCTGCT
GGAACAGGACGGAGTTATCAAACCCTGGATGGGCGGAGAAATCAGTCTGCGGTCTGCCGAAAAGTAAGCC
AACTTTATTATACATAGTTGATATCCAGCACAGTGGCGGCCGCTCGACAATCAACCTCTGGATTACAAAA
TTTGTGAAAGATTGACTGGTATTCTTAACTATGTTGCTCCTTTTACGCTATGTGGATACGCTGCTTTAAT
GCCTTTGTATCATGCTATTGCTTCCCGTATGGCTTTCATTTTCTCCTCCTTGTATAAATCCTGGTTGCTG
TCTCTTTATGAGGAGTTGTGGCCCGTTGTCAGGCAACGTGGCGTGGTGTGCACTGTGTTTGCTGACGCAA
CCCCCACTGGTTGGGGCATTGCCACCACCTGTCAGCTCCTTTCCGGGACTTTCGCTTTCCCCCTCCCTAT
TGCCACGGCGGAACTCATCGCCGCCTGCCTTGCCCGCTGCTGGACAGGGGCTCGGCTGTTGGGCACTGAC
AATTCCGTGGTGTTGTCGGGGAAGCTGACGTCCTTTCCATGGCTGCTCGCCTGTGTTGCCACCTGGATTC
TGCGCGGGACGTCCTTCTGCTACGTCCCTTCGGCCCTCAATCCAGCGGACCTTCCTTCCCGCGGCCTGCT
GCCGGCTCTGCGGCCTCTTCCGCGTCTTCGCCTTCGCCCTCAGACGAGTCGGATCTCCCTTTGGGCCGCC
TCCCCGCCTGGAATTCTACCGGGTAGGGGAGGCGCTTTTCCCAAGGCAGTCTGGAGCATGCGCTTTAGCA
GCCCCGCTGGGCACTTGGCGCTACACAAGTGGCCTCTGGCCTCGCACACATTCCACATCCACCGGTAGGC
GCCAACCGGCTCCGTTCTTTGGTGGCCCCTTCGCGCCACCTTCTACTCCTCCCCTAGTCAGGAAGTTCCC
CCCCGCCCCGCAGCTCGCGTCGTGCAGGACGTGACAAATGGAAGTAGCACGTCTCACTAGTCTCGTGCAG
ATGGACAGCACCGCTGAGCAATGGAAGCGGGTAGGCCTTTGGGGCAGCGGCCAATAGCAGCTTTGCTCCT
TCGCTTTCTGGGCTCAGAGGCTGGGAAGGGGTGGGTCCGGGGGCGGGCTCAGGGGCGGGCTCAGGGGCGG
GGCGGGCGCCCGAAGGTCCTCCGGAGGCCCGGCATTCTGCACGCTTCAAAAGCGCACGTCTGCCGCGCTG
TTCTCCTCTTCCTCATCTCCGGGCCTTTCGACCTGCAGCCCAAGCTTACCATGACCGAGTACAAGCCCAC
GGTGCGCCTCGCCACCCGCGACGACGTCCCCAGGGCCGTACGCACCCTCGCCGCCGCGTTCGCCGACTAC
CCCGCCACGCGCCACACCGTCGATCCGGACCGCCACATCGAGCGGGTCACCGAGCTGCAAGAACTCTTCC
TCACGCGCGTCGGGCTCGACATCGGCAAGGTGTGGGTCGCGGACGACGGCGCCGCGGTGGCGGTCTGGAC
CACGCCGGAGAGCGTCGAAGCGGGGGCGGTGTTCGCCGAGATCGGCCCGCGCATGGCCGAGTTGAGCGGT
TCCCGGCTGGCCGCGCAGCAACAGATGGAAGGCCTCCTGGCGCCGCACCGGCCCAAGGAGCCCGCGTGGT
TCCTGGCCACCGTCGGCGTCTCGCCCGACCACCAGGGCAAGGGTCTGGGCAGCGCCGTCGTGCTCCCCGG
AGTGGAGGCGGCCGAGCGCGCCGGGGTGCCCGCCTTCCTGGAGACCTCCGCGCCCCGCAACCTCCCCTTC
TACGAGCGGCTCGGCTTCACCGTCACCGCCGACGTCGAGGTGCCCGAAGGACCGCGCACCTGGTGCATGA
CCCGCAAGCCCGGTGCCTGACGCCCGCCCCACGACCCGCAGCGCCCGACCGAAAGGAGCGCACGACCCCA
TGCATCTCGAGGGCCCGGTACCTTTAAGACCAATGACTTACAAGGCAGCTGTAGATCTTAGCCACTTTTT
AAAAGAAAAGGGGGGACTGGAAGGGCTAGCTCACTCCCAACGAAGACAAGATCTGCTTTTTGCTTGTACT
GGGTCTCTCTGGTTAGACCAGATCTGAGCCTGGGAGCTCTCTGGCTAACTAGGGAACCCACTGCTTAAGC
CTCAATAAAGCTTGCCTTGAGTGCTTCAAGTAGTGTGTGCCCGTCTGTTGTGTGACTCTGGTAACTAGAG
ATCCCTCAGACCCTTTTAGTCAGTGTGGAAAATCTCTAGCAGTAGTAGTTCATGTCATCTTATTATTCAG
TATTTATAACTTGCAAAGAAATGAATATCAGAGAGTGAGAGGAACTTGTTTATTGCAGCTTATAATGGTT
ACAAATAAAGCAATAGCATCACAAATTTCACAAATAAAGCATTTTTTTCACTGCATTCTAGTTGTGGTTT
GTCCAAACTCATCAATGTATCTTATCATGTCTGGCTCTAGCTATCCCGCCCCTAACTCCGCCCATCCCGC
CCCTAACTCCGCCCAGTTCCGCCCATTCTCCGCCCCATGGCTGACTAATTTTTTTTATTTATGCAGAGGC
CGAGGCCGCCTCGGCCTCTGAGCTATTCCAGAAGTAGTGAGGAGGCTTTTTTGGAGGCCTAGGGACGTAC
CCAATTCGCCCTATAGTGAGTCGTATTACGCGCGCTCACTGGCCGTCGTTTTACAACGTCGTGACTGGGA
AAACCCTGGCGTTACCCAACTTAATCGCCTTGCAGCACATCCCCCTTTCGCCAGCTGGCGTAATAGCGAA
GAGGCCCGCACCGATCGCCCTTCCCAACAGTTGCGCAGCCTGAATGGCGAATGGG
[124 nt withheld, positions 9576-9699]
C
[91 nt withheld, positions 9701-9791]
A
[49 nt withheld, positions 9793-9841]
CCTTTGACGTTGGAGTCCACGTTCTTT
[37 nt withheld, positions 9869-9905]
ACCCTATCTCGGTCTATTCTTTTGATTTATAAGGGATTTTGCCGATTTCGGCCTATTGGTTAAAAAATGA
GCTGATTTAACAAAAATTTAACGCGAATTTTAACAAAATATTAACGCTTACAATTTAGGTGGCACTTTTC
GGGGAAATGTGCGCGGAACCCCTATTTGTTTATTTTTCTAAATACATTCAAATATGTATCCGCTCATGAG
ACAATAACCCTGATAAATGCTTCAATAATATTGAAAAAGGAAGAGTATGAGTATTCAACATTTCCGTGTC
GCCCTTATTCCCTTTTTTGCGGCATTTTGCCTTCCTGTTTTTGCTCACCCAGAAACGCTGGTGAAAGTAA
AAGATGCTGAAGATCAGTTGGGTGCACGAGTGGGTTACATCGAACTGGATCTCAACAGCGGTAAGATCCT
TGAGAGTTTTCGCCCCGAAGAACGTTTTCCAATGATGAGCACTTTTAAAGTTCTGCTATGTGGCGCGGTA
TTATCCCGTATTGACGCCGGGCAAGAGCAACTCGGTCGCCGCATACACTATTCTCAGAATGACTTGGTTG
AGTACTCACCAGTCACAGAAAAGCATCTTACGGATGGCATGACAGTAAGAGAATTATGCAGTGCTGCCAT
AACCATGAGTGATAACACTGCGGCCAACTTACTTCTGACAACGATCGGAGGACCGAAGGAGCTAACCGCT
TTTTTGCACAACATGGGGGATCATGTAACTCGCCTTGATCGTTGGGAACCGGAGCTGAATGAAGCCATAC
CAAACGACGAGCGTGACACCACGATGCCTGTAGCAATGGCAACAACGTTGCGCAAACTATTAACTGGCGA
ACTACTTACTCTAGCTTCCCGGCAACAATTAATAGACTGGATGGAGGCGGATAAAGTTGCAGGACCACTT
CTGCGCTCGGCCCTTCCGGCTGGCTGGTTTATTGCTGATAAATCTGGAGCCGGTGAGCGTGGGTCTCGCG
GTATCATTGCAGCACTGGGGCCAGATGGTAAGCCCTCCCGTATCGTAGTTATCTACACGACGGGGAGTCA
GGCAACTATGGATGAACGAAATAGACAGATCGCTGAGATAGGTGCCTCACTGATTAAGCATTGGTAACTG
TCAGACCAAGTTTACTCATATATACTTTAGATTGATTTAAAACTTCATTTTTAATTTAAAAGGATCTAGG
TGAAGATCCTTTTTGATAATCTCATGACCAAAATCCCTTAACGTGAGTTTTCGTTCCACTGAGCGTCAGA
CCCCGTAGAAAAGATCAAAGGATCTTCTTGAGATCCTTTTTTTCTGCGCGTAATCTGCTGCTTGCAAACA
AAAAAACCACCGCTACCAGCGGTGGTTTGTTTGCCGGATCAAGAGCTACCAACTCTTTTTCCGAAGGTAA
CTGGCTTCAGCAGAGCGCAGATACCAAATACTGTTCTTCTAGTGTAGCCGTAGTTAGGCCACCACTTCAA
GAACTCTGTAGCACCGCCTACATACCTCGCTCTGCTAATCCTGTTACCAGTGGCTGCTGCCAGTGGCGAT
AAGTCGTGTCTTACCGGGTTGGACTCAAGACGATAGTTACCGGATAAGGCGCAGCGGTCGGGCTGAACGG
GGGGTTCGTGCACACAGCCCAGCTTGGAGCGAACGACCTACACCGAACTGAGATACCTACAGCGTGAGCT
ATGAGAAAGCGCCACGCTTCCCGAAGGGAGAAAGGCGGACAGGTATCCGGTAAGCGGCAGGGTCGGAACA
GGAGAGCGCACGAGGGAGCTTCCAGGGGGAAACGCCTGGTATCTTTATAGTCCTGTCGGGTTTCGCCACC
TCTGACTTGAGCGTCGATTTTTGTGATGCTCGTCAGGGGGGCGGAGCCTATGGAAAAACGCCAGCAACGC
GGCCTTTTTACGGTTCCTGGCCTTTTGCTGGCCTTTTGCTCACATGTTCTTTCCTGCGTTATCCCCTGAT
TCTGTGGATAACCGTATTACCGCCTTTGAGTGAGCTGATACCGCTCGCCGCAGCCGAACGACCGAGCGCA
GCGAGTCAGTGAGCGAGGAAGCGGAAGAGCGCCCAATACGCAAACCGCCTCTCCCCGCGCGTTGGCCGAT
TCATTAATGCAGCTGGCACGACAGGTTTCCCGACTGGAAAGCGGGCAGTGAGCGCAACGCAAT
