>Addgene plasmid #135255 | p667-UBC-AAK1-V5-miniTurbo_IDG-K | depositor partial sequence | sequence record 260316 | DK30: TGAAGCTCCGGTTTTGAACT
GGANNGGCTGCGAGTGTGTTTTGTGAGTTTTTTAGGCACCTTTTGAAATGTAATCATTTGGGTCAATATG
TAATTTTCAGTGTTAGACTAGTAAATTGTCCGCTAAATTCTGGCCGTTTTTGGCTTTTTTGTTAGACGCA
ACTTTGTACAAAAAAGCAGGCTCCGAATTCGCCCTTATGAAGAAGTTTTTCGACTCCCGGCGAGAGCAGG
GCGGCTCTGGCCTGGGCTCCGGCTCCAGCGGAGGAGGGGGCAGCACCTCGGGCCTGGGCAGTGGCTACAT
CGGAAGAGTCTTCGGCATCGGGCGACAGCAGGTCACAGTGGACGAGGTGTTGGCGGAAGGTGGATTTGCT
ATTGTATTTCTGGTGAGGACAAGCAATGGGATGAAATGTGCCTTGAAACGCATGTTTGTCAACAATGAGC
ATGATCTCCAGGTGTGCAAGAGAGAAATCCAGATAATGAGGGATCTTTCAGGGCACAAGAATATTGTGGG
TTACATTGATTCTAGTATCAACAACGTGAGTAGCGGTGATGTATGGGAAGTGCTCATTCTGATGGACTTT
TGTAGAGGTGGCCAGGTGGTAAACCTGATGAACCAGCGCCTGCAAACAGGCTTTACAGAGAATGAAGTGC
TCCAGATATTTTGTGATACCTGTGAAGCTGTTGCCCGCCTGCATCAGTGCAAAACTCCTATTATCCACCG
GGACCTGAAGGTTGAAAACATCCTCTTGCATGACCGAGGCCACTATGTCCTGTGTGACTTTGGAAGCGCC
ACCAACAAATTCCAGAATCCACAAACTGAGGGAGTCAATGCAGTAGAAGATGAGATTAAGAAATACACAA
CGCTGTCCTATCGAGCACCAGAAATGGTCAACCTGTACAGTGGCAAAATCATCACTACGAAGCAGACATT
TGGGCTCTTGGATGTTTGTTGTATAAATTATGCTACTTCACTTTGCCATTTGGGGAAAGTCAGGTGGCAA
TTTGTGATGGAAACTTCACATTCCTGATATTCTCGATATTTCTCAGACATGCACTGCTATTAGTATTATG
TTGGAACCAGACCCTGACAAAGCGATATTTACAGGTGTCTACTCTCATTTAGCTACTCAGAAAGANGCCA
TCAAATGTACGACTCTCCATCCTGCCAAGCTTCTGACAGTGAAGCCCAGGGGAGGCAGCTGCC
