>Addgene plasmid #135255 | p667-UBC-AAK1-V5-miniTurbo_IDG-K | depositor partial sequence | sequence record 260317 | DK40: CATTTCCTCCCTCTGCTTCC
GGGGNGTCGATTCTGCATGCAGCATCCCCACTCTTCAGCTCGCCGATTCGATCCAGCAGGTACTGATTGG
TGGAGTCGACCACAGGCAGGACTGCCACGCTCCCGCCGTCCAGCTGTCCCAGAATCTGTTTAGCGTTCAG
CAGCGGGATGCTAGCGGTGCTGTCCAGGCCCAGCAGGGGGTTGGGGATGGGCTTGCCGCCCACTTTGTAC
AAGAAAGCTGGGTCGAATTCGCCCTTGAATTCAATAGCCTTGGCTTCTGGGGTGGCAGGGCTATTCCCCA
GGGATTGGTTAACTAGGTACTTGTCATTCTTGAAACAGGCACACATATCATGCATGACTGAAGAAACAGA
GATGATGACTTTACCAATTACAGCATCAGAAGTGCTACCAAAAGGATCTGTCATAGGCAAGAGGTCAGGG
AGCAGAAGAGAAGTGTCAGGAGACTTGAGTCCCTCAATTAGTTTTTCTGGTGCATCAGGTACTTGAAGAG
GAATGAAAGGATCAGACACGCTTAGAAGCGGGAGGCCAGAGTCCACAGTCTGCCCACCCTTCCTTTTTTC
AGCAGTTCCAGCAGAAAATGAGGTCGTAGCAAAAGCATCACCTTGGGTTGATTGAAAGCCTGGGATCAAA
CTCTCAGCTGAGCCTCCAAGCTTCTCGGGATGTTTGCCTTCCCCAAGCTTGGCAAAGTCCTTGTTTAGCA
GTTCTTCAGCTGTGAGTTTGGAGAAATTATCGTCATCAAAGGGATTCCACGTAGACCCTTCTGAAGGATT
ATAAACGTTTTGTTGAGAGGTCCGAGGAGAGCCTGATGGAGTAGTGGTTGCAGACTTGGACCTATTGAGA
CTGGCCTCAGCTGCAGCTGCCTGGAGCAGCTGGGTTGATTTGCTGGCAGGACCCCAAAGACTGCACTGTG
GGTTACGTCACTGAGAATACGCCTGTGCCCAGCACGTTGGGTTTGGGGGATGAGGGTGGAGTGAGAGATC
ACTTCTGCCCTGAACGCAGGAGTGGGGTTGTCTGAACCTTAGGCTGATGCCTCACGGTGCTTGATCCCAT
GGATCC
